>Addgene plasmid #153569 | pGBW-m4252786 | addgene full sequence | sequence record 300145 | Ginkgo NGS Result
CACCATGTTCGTCTTTCTTGTGTTACTCCCCCTGGTTTCGTCCCAGTGCGTGAACTTGACTACGCGAACC
CAACTGCCGCCAGCATATACAAATAGTTTCACCCGTGGAGTATACTACCCTGATAAAGTGTTTAGATCAA
GCGTACTACACTCTACTCAGGACCTGTTTCTCCCCTTCTTCTCCAATGTCACATGGTTTCATGCGATCCA
CGTTAGCGGCACCAACGGGACAAAGCGCTTTGACAACCCTGTGCTGCCATTCAATGATGGTGTGTATTTT
GCTTCTACCGAGAAGAGCAACATAATTCGGGGCTGGATCTTCGGAACTACCCTCGACAGTAAAACTCAGT
CATTGCTGATTGTGAATAACGCCACAAATGTCGTTATCAAGGTCTGTGAATTTCAATTCTGCAACGATCC
ATTCCTTGGGGTGTATTACCATAAAAATAATAAGTCCTGGATGGAGAGCGAATTTAGGGTATACTCGTCT
GCCAACAATTGTACTTTCGAGTATGTGTCTCAGCCCTTCTTAATGGATCTGGAAGGTAAACAGGGCAACT
TTAAGAACCTCCGCGAGTTTGTATTCAAAAATATAGACGGATACTTTAAGATTTATTCCAAGCACACACC
AATCAATTTGGTGCGGGATCTCCCGCAAGGGTTCAGCGCTCTGGAACCTCTAGTGGACCTCCCCATCGGC
ATTAACATCACAAGATTCCAGACGCTGTTAGCCCTGCATAGATCATACCTTACTCCCGGTGACAGTAGTT
CTGGGTGGACCGCAGGCGCGGCTGCATATTACGTGGGATATTTGCAGCCTCGGACGTTTCTGCTGAAATA
CAACGAGAACGGCACCATTACAGATGCCGTGGATTGCGCCCTTGACCCCCTAAGCGAAACTAAGTGTACG
CTTAAAAGCTTCACCGTCGAGAAGGGAATTTACCAGACTTCCAACTTTAGGGTCCAGCCGACAGAATCAA
TAGTTAGGTTCCCAAATATCACCAATTTGTGCCCTTTTGGGGAAGTCTTCAATGCTACACGATTTGCTTC
GGTTTATGCCTGGAACAGGAAGCGTATCTCAAATTGCGTCGCGGACTACAGCGTGCTCTATAATAGTGCA
AGTTTCTCGACCTTTAAATGTTATGGCGTGTCCCCGACCAAACTAAATGACCTCTGTTTTACAAACGTTT
ACGCCGATTCTTTTGTGATTCGCGGTGATGAGGTACGCCAAATCGCACCGGGCCAGACTGGCAAGATTGC
CGATTACAACTACAAGTTGCCTGACGACTTCACCGGATGTGTTATAGCCTGGAATAGCAATAATCTGGAT
TCTAAGGTCGGAGGTAACTATAACTACCTGTATAGACTGTTCCGTAAGTCAAACCTGAAACCCTTTGAGC
GGGACATCTCCACAGAGATTTACCAAGCAGGGTCTACCCCCTGCAATGGGGTTGAAGGATTCAATTGCTA
CTTTCCATTACAGAGCTACGGGTTCCAGCCTACGAACGGGGTTGGTTACCAGCCTTATAGGGTAGTGGTG
CTGTCGTTCGAACTGTTGCACGCTCCAGCTACAGTGTGCGGGCCTAAAAAATCAACTAACCTGGTTAAAA
ATAAGTGTGTTAATTTTAACTTCAATGGCTTAACCGGAACTGGAGTGCTCACGGAGTCAAACAAGAAATT
TCTACCGTTTCAGCAATTCGGGAGGGATATCGCAGACACTACGGACGCGGTCAGAGATCCACAGACCCTT
GAGATCCTTGACATAACACCCTGCTCTTTCGGAGGTGTCTCCGTAATTACACCAGGCACTAATACCTCTA
ATCAGGTGGCCGTGCTTTATCAGGATGTTAACTGTACAGAGGTCCCGGTGGCTATCCATGCCGACCAATT
GACACCTACGTGGCGCGTCTATTCTACCGGCTCCAACGTCTTCCAGACCCGGGCTGGATGCTTGATAGGC
GCAGAACACGTAAACAACTCTTACGAATGTGATATTCCCATTGGAGCCGGGATCTGCGCAAGCTACCAGA
CCCAAACAAACAGTCCCAGACGGGCTCGTAGCGTGGCCTCTCAGAGCATAATAGCCTATACCATGTCCCT
TGGCGCGGAGAATAGTGTGGCATACTCAAATAATAGCATCGCTATCCCCACTAACTTTACTATTTCCGTG
ACGACTGAGATTCTGCCAGTGTCTATGACTAAGACATCCGTGGATTGCACAATGTATATTTGTGGGGATT
CCACAGAGTGTAGCAACTTGTTGCTGCAATATGGATCATTCTGTACGCAGCTGAATCGCGCCCTCACCGG
CATCGCTGTGGAACAGGACAAGAACACTCAAGAGGTCTTTGCTCAGGTGAAGCAAATCTACAAGACCCCA
CCTATAAAAGACTTCGGGGGTTTTAACTTCTCGCAGATTCTCCCCGACCCCAGCAAGCCTTCAAAAAGGA
GCTTTATTGAGGACCTGTTGTTCAACAAGGTTACTTTAGCCGATGCCGGTTTTATCAAACAGTACGGCGA
CTGTCTTGGCGATATAGCAGCCCGGGATCTGATTTGCGCACAAAAATTCAATGGCCTTACCGTACTGCCA
CCCCTTCTCACCGACGAAATGATCGCGCAGTACACCTCCGCACTGCTGGCTGGGACCATCACTTCGGGAT
GGACCTTTGGGGCTGGTGCTGCTTTGCAAATTCCCTTCGCCATGCAGATGGCCTATCGATTCAATGGCAT
AGGGGTAACACAGAACGTATTGTATGAAAATCAAAAGCTAATCGCTAACCAGTTTAATTCAGCCATTGGT
AAGATCCAGGATTCACTCTCCAGTACAGCCTCTGCCCTGGGAAAGCTCCAGGACGTGGTCAACCAGAACG
CGCAGGCATTGAATACACTCGTCAAACAGCTGAGTAGCAATTTCGGCGCAATCAGTAGTGTCTTAAACGA
TATACTGAGTAGGCTTGATAAAGTAGAGGCCGAGGTCCAGATTGACAGACTAATCACGGGGCGTCTTCAG
AGTTTACAGACCTATGTGACCCAACAGCTGATCCGAGCAGCGGAAATTCGAGCAAGCGCGAACCTGGCCG
CTACTAAAATGAGTGAGTGCGTGCTGGGCCAAAGTAAACGAGTCGACTTTTGCGGCAAAGGGTATCATCT
CATGTCTTTCCCTCAGTCCGCCCCTCACGGTGTTGTTTTCCTCCACGTGACATACGTTCCCGCGCAGGAA
AAGAATTTTACTACGGCACCCGCTATTTGCCATGACGGAAAGGCTCATTTTCCACGGGAGGGAGTGTTCG
TTTCAAACGGGACACACTGGTTTGTAACTCAGCGGAACTTTTATGAGCCTCAAATCATCACGACAGACAA
TACCTTCGTGAGTGGCAACTGCGATGTAGTCATAGGCATTGTGAATAACACTGTTTATGATCCACTTCAG
CCGGAACTCGACAGCTTCAAAGAGGAATTGGATAAGTACTTTAAAAATCATACCAGTCCAGACGTAGATC
TCGGCGATATATCGGGCATTAACGCCAGTGTGGTCAATATACAAAAGGAGATTGACAGACTGAATGAAGT
AGCTAAGAACCTCAACGAATCTCTGATTGACCTGCAAGAGCTAGGGAAGTACGAGCAGTATATCAAATGG
CCATGGTACATATGGCTGGGTTTTATCGCGGGTCTTATTGCCATAGTCATGGTGACGATTATGTTGTGCT
GTATGACCTCCTGCTGTTCTTGTTTGAAAGGCTGCTGCTCCTGTGGTAGCTGTTGCAAATTCGATGAAGA
TGACTCTGAACCCGTGTTGAAAGGCGTTAAGCTACACTACACAGAAAACCTTTACTTTCAGTCGAAGAGG
CGATGGAAAAAGAATTTTATCGCGGTGAGTGCAGCCAACAGATTCAAAAAGATATCCTCGTCTGGTGCCC
TCTAAGCTAGCTTGACTGACTGAGATACAGCGTACCTTCAGCTCACAGACATGATAAGATACATTGATGA
GTTTGGACAAACCACAACTAGAATGCAGTGAAAAAAATGCTTTATTTGTGAAATTTGTGATGCTATTGCT
TTATTTGTAACCATTATAAGCTGCAATAAACAAGTTAACAACAACAATTGCATTCATTTTATGTTTCAGG
TTCAGGGGGAGGTGTGGGAGGTTTTTTAAAGCAAGTAAAACCTCTACAAATGTGGTATTGGCCCATCTCT
ATCGGTATCGTAGCATAACCCCTTGGGGCCTCTAAACGGGTCTTGAGGGGTTTTTTGTGCCCCTCGGGCC
GGATTGCTATCTACCGGCATTGGCGCAGAAAAAAATGCCTGATGCGACGCTGCGCGTCTTATACTCCCAC
ATATGCCAGATTCAGCAACGGATACGGCTTCCCCAACTTGCCCACTTCCATACGTGTCCTCCTTACCAGA
AATTTATCCTTAAGGTCGTCAGCTATCCTGCAGGCGATCTCTCGATTTCGATCAAGACATTCCTTTAATG
GTCTTTTCTGGACACCACTAGGGGTCAGAAGTAGTTCATCAAACTTTCTTCCCTCCCTAATCTCATTGGT
TACCTTGGGCTATCGAAACTTAATTAACCAGTCAAGTCAGCTACTTGGCGAGATCGACTTGTCTGGGTTT
CGACTACGCTCAGAATTGCGTCAGTCAAGTTCGATCTGGTCCTTGCTATTGCACCCGTTCTCCGATTACG
AGTTTCATTTAAATCATGTGAGCAAAAGGCCAGCAAAAGGCCAGGAACCGTAAAAAGGCCGCGTTGCTGG
CGTTTTTCCATAGGCTCCGCCCCCCTGACGAGCATCACAAAAATCGACGCTCAAGTCAGAGGTGGCGAAA
CCCGACAGGACTATAAAGATACCAGGCGTTTCCCCCTGGAAGCTCCCTCGTGCGCTCTCCTGTTCCGACC
CTGCCGCTTACCGGATACCTGTCCGCCTTTCTCCCTTCGGGAAGCGTGGCGCTTTCTCATAGCTCACGCT
GTAGGTATCTCAGTTCGGTGTAGGTCGTTCGCTCCAAGCTGGGCTGTGTGCACGAACCCCCCGTTCAGCC
CGACCGCTGCGCCTTATCCGGTAACTATCGTCTTGAGTCCAACCCGGTAAGACACGACTTATCGCCACTG
GCAGCAGCCACTGGTAACAGGATTAGCAGAGCGAGGTATGTAGGCGGTGCTACAGAGTTCTTGAAGTGGT
GGCCTAACTACGGCTACACTAGAAGAACAGTATTTGGTATCTGCGCTCTGCTGAAGCCAGTTACCTTCGG
AAAAAGAGTTGGTAGCTCTTGATCCGGCAAACAAACCACCGCTGGTAGCGGTGGTTTTTTTGTTTGCAAG
CAGCAGATTACGCGCAGAAAAAAAGGATCTCAAGAAGATCCTTTGATCTTTTCTACGGGGTCTGACGCTC
AGTGGAACGAAAACTCACGTTAAGGGATTTTGGTCATGAGATTATCAAAAAGGATCTTCACCTAGATCCT
TTTAAATTAAAAATGAAGTTTTAAATCAATCTAAAGTATATATGAGTAAACTTGGTCTGACAGTTACCAA
TGCTTAATCAGTGAGGCACCTATCTCAGCGATCTGTCTATTTCGTTCATCCATAGTTGCATTTAAATTTC
CGAACTCTCCAAGGCCCTCGTCGGAAAATCTTCAAACCTTTCGTCCGATCCATCTTGCAGGCTACCTCTC
GAACGAACTATCGCAAGTCTCTTGGCCGGCCTTGCGCCTTGGCTATTGCTTGGCAGCGCCTATCGCCAGG
TATTACTCCAATCCCGAATATCCGAGATCGGGATCACCCGAGAGAAGTTCAACCTACATCCTCAATCCCG
ATCTATCCGAGATCCGAGGAATATCGAAATCGGGGCGCGCCTGGCCTCCGCGCCGGGTTTTGGCGCCTCC
CGCGGGCGCCCCCCTCGTCACGGCGAGCGCTGCCACGTCAGACGAAGGGCGCAGGAGCGTCCTGATCCTT
CCGCCCGGACGCTCAGGACAGCGGCCCGCTGCTCATAAGACTCGGCCTTAGAACCCCAGTATCAGCAGAA
GGACATTTTAGGACGGGACTTGGGTGACTCTAGGGCACTGGTTTTCTTTCCAGAGAGCGGAACAGGCGAG
GAAAAGTAGTCCCTTCTCGGCGATTCTGCGGAGGGATCTCCGTGGGGCGGTGAACGCCGATGATTATATA
AGGACGCGCCGGGTGTGGCACAGCTAGTTCCGTCGCAGCCGGGATTTGGGTCGCGGTTCTTGTTTGTGGA
TCGCTGTGATCGTCACTTGGTGAGTAGCGGGCTGCTGGGCTGGCCGGGGCTTTCGTGGCCGCCGGGCCGC
TCGGTGGGACGGAAGCGTGTGGAGAGACCGCCAAGGGCTGTAGTCTGGGTCCGCGAGCAAGGTTGCCCTG
AACTGGGGGTTGGGGGGAGCGCAGCAAAATGGCGGCTGTTCCCGAGTCTTGAATGGAAGACGCTTGTGAG
GCGGGCTGTGAGGTCGTTGAAACAAGGTGGGGGGCATGGTGGGCGGCAAGAACCCAAGGTCTTGAGCCCT
TCGCTAATGCGGGAAAGCTCTTATTCGGGTGAGATGGGCTGGGCACCATCTGGGGACCCTGACGTGAAGT
TTGTCACTGACTGGAGAACTCGGTTTGTCGTCTGTTGCGGGGGCGGCAGTTATGGCGGTGCCGTTGGGCA
GTGCACCCGTACCTTTGGGAGCGCGCGCCCTCGTCGTGTCGTGACGTCACCCGTTCTGTTGGCTTATAAT
GCAGGGTGGGGCCACCAGCCGGTAGGTGTGCGGTAGGCTTTTCTCCGTCGCAGGACGCAGGGTTCGGGCC
TAGGGTAGGCTCTCCTGAATCGACAGGCGCCGGACCTCTGGTGAGGGGAGGGATAAGTGAGGCGTCAGTT
TCTTTGGTCGGTTTTATGTACCTATCTTCTTAAGTAGCTGAAGCTCCGGTTTTGAACTATGCGCTCGGGG
TTGGCGAGTGTGTTTTGTGAAGTTTTTTAGGCACCTTTTGAAATGTAATCATTTGGGTCAATATGTAATT
TTCAGTGTTAGACTTGTAAATTGTCCGCTAAATTCTGGCCGTTTTTGGCTTTTTTGTTAGACAACATGAC
CGAGTACAAGCCCACGGTGCGCCTCGCCACCCGCGACGACGTCCCCAGGGCCGTACGCACCCTCGCCGCC
GCGTTCGCCGACTACCCCGCCACGCGCCACACCGTCGATCCGGACCGCCACATCGAGCGGGTCACCGAGC
TGCAAGAACTCTTCCTCACGCGCGTCGGGCTCGACATCGGCAAGGTGTGGGTCGCGGACGACGGCGCCGC
GGTGGCGGTCTGGACCACGCCGGAGAGCGTCGAAGCGGGGGCGGTGTTCGCCGAGATCGGCCCGCGCATG
GCCGAGTTGAGCGGTTCCCGGCTGGCCGCGCAGCAACAGATGGAGGGCCTCCTGGCGCCGCACCGGCCCA
AGGAGCCCGCGTGGTTCCTGGCCACCGTCGGCGTCTCGCCCGACCACCAGGGCAAGGGTCTGGGCAGCGC
CGTCGTGCTCCCCGGAGTGGAGGCCGCCGAGCGCGCCGGGGTGCCCGCCTTCCTGGAGACCTCCGCGCCC
CGCAACCTCCCCTTCTACGAGCGGCTCGGCTTCACCGTCACCGCCGACGTCGAGGTGCCCGAAGGACCGC
GCACCTGGTGCATGACCCGCAAGCCCGGTGCCTAGGCTAGTATGTAAGCCTAGTCTTAGATAATAAAATC
GCTATCCATCGAAGATGGATGTGTGTTGGTTTTTTGTGTGTGTAACGCTAGGCGCGCCTGGTGTACCGAG
AACGATCCTCTCAGTGCGAGTCTCGACGATCCATATCGTTGCTTGGCAGTCAGCCAGTCGGAATCCAGCT
TGGGACCCAGGAAGTCCAATCGTCAGATATTGTACTCAAGCCTGGTCACGGCAGCGTACCGATCTGTTTA
AACCTAGATATTGATAGTCTGATCGGTCAACGTATAATCGAGTCCTAGCTTTTGCAAACATCTATCAAGA
GACAGGATCAGCAGGAGGCTTTCGCATGAGTATTCAACATTTCCGTGTCGCCCTTATTCCCTTTTTTGCG
GCATTTTGCCTTCCTGTTTTTGCTCACCCAGAAACGCTGGTGAAAGTAAAAGATGCTGAAGATCAGTTGG
GTGCGCGAGTGGGTTACATCGAACTGGATCTCAACAGCGGTAAGATCCTTGAGAGTTTTCGCCCCGAAGA
ACGCTTTCCAATGATGAGCACTTTTAAAGTTCTGCTATGTGGCGCGGTATTATCCCGTATTGACGCCGGG
CAAGAGCAACTCGGTCGCCGCATACACTATTCTCAGAATGACTTGGTTGAGTATTCACCAGTCACAGAAA
AGCATCTTACGGATGGCATGACAGTAAGAGAATTATGCAGTGCTGCCATAACCATGAGTGATAACACTGC
GGCCAACTTACTTCTGACAACGATTGGAGGACCGAAGGAGCTAACCGCTTTTTTGCACAACATGGGGGAT
CATGTAACTCGCCTTGATCGTTGGGAACCGGAGCTGAATGAAGCCATACCAAACGACGAGCGTGACACCA
CGATGCCTGTAGCAATGGCAACAACCTTGCGTAAACTATTAACTGGCGAACTACTTACTCTAGCTTCCCG
GCAACAGTTGATAGACTGGATGGAGGCGGATAAAGTTGCAGGACCACTTCTGCGCTCGGCCCTTCCGGCT
GGCTGGTTTATTGCTGATAAATCTGGAGCCGGTGAGCGTGGGTCTCGCGGTATCATTGCAGCACTGGGGC
CAGATGGTAAGCCCTCCCGTATCGTAGTTATCTACACGACGGGGAGTCAGGCAACTATGGATGAACGAAA
TAGACAGATCGCTGAGATAGGTGCCTCACTGATTAAGCATTGGTAACCGATTCTAGGTGCATTGGCGCAG
AAAAAAATGCCTGATGCGACGCTGCGCGTCTTATACTCCCACATATGCCAGATTCAGCAACGGATACGGC
TTCCCCAACTTGCCCACTTCCATACGTGTCCTCCTTACCAGAAATTTATCCTTAAGATCCCGAATCGTTT
AAACTCGACTCTGGCTCTATCGAATCTCCGTCGTTTCGAGCTTACGCGAACAGCCGTGGCGCTCATTTGC
TCGTCGGGCATCGAATCTCGTCAGCTATCGTCAGCTTACCTTTTTGGCAGCGATCGCGGCTCCCGACATC
TTGGACCATTAGCTCCACAGGTATCTTCTTCCCTCTAGTGGTCATAACAGCAGCTTCAGCTACCTCTCAA
TTCAAAAAACCCCTCAAGACCCGTTTAGAGGCCCCAAGGGGTTATGCTATCAATCGTTGCGTTACACACA
CAAAAAACCAACACACATCCATCTTCGATGGATAGCGATTTTATTATCTAACTGCTGATCGAGTGTAGCC
AGATCTAGTAATCAATTACGGGGTCATTAGTTCATAGCCCATATATGGAGTTCCGCGTTACATAACTTAC
GGTAAATGGCCCGCCTGGCTGACCGCCCAACGACCCCCGCCCATTGACGTCAATAATGACGTATGTTCCC
ATAGTAACGCCAATAGGGACTTTCCATTGACGTCAATGGGTGGAGTATTTACGGTAAACTGCCCACTTGG
CAGTACATCAAGTGTATCATATGCCAAGTACGCCCCCTATTGACGTCAATGACGGTAAATGGCCCGCCTG
GCATTATGCCCAGTACATGACCTTATGGGACTTTCCTACTTGGCAGTACATCTACGTATTAGTCATCGCT
ATTACCATGCTGATGCGGTTTTGGCAGTACATCAATGGGCGTGGATAGCGGTTTGACTCACGGGGATTTC
CAAGTCTCCACCCCATTGACGTCAATGGGAGTTTGTTTTGGCACCAAAATCAACGGGACTTTCCAAAATG
TCGTAACAACTCCGCCCCATTGACGCAAATGGGCGGTAGGCGTGTACGGTGGGAGGTCTATATAAGCAGA
GCTGGTTTAGTGAACCGTCAGATCAGATCTTTGTCGATCCTACCATCCACTCGACACACCCGCCAGCGGC
CGC
Features (pLannotate 1.2.2; 20 found; start..end, strand, type, name):
      5..3823    +  CDS            S: SPIKE_SARS2 - Experimental evidence at protein level: Swiss-Prot protein existence level 1. [Spike glycoprotein]: May down-regulate host tetherin (BST2) by lysosomal degradation, thereby counteracting its antiviral activity. From Severe acute respiratory syndrome coronavirus 2 (2019-nCoV) (SARS-CoV-2).
   3851..3867    +  CDS            CBP (fragment): calmodulin-binding peptide derived from skeletal muscle myosin light chain kinase; binds calmodulin with nanomolar affinity in the presence of calcium
   3975..4096    -  polyA_signal   SV40 poly(A) signal: SV40 polyadenylation signal
   4119..4188    -  CDS            large T antigen (fragment): large T antigen from SV40 (simian virus 40)
   4211..4257    +  terminator     T7 terminator: transcription terminator for bacteriophage T7 RNA polymerase
   4287..4423    +  terminator     rrnG terminator: transcription terminator from the E. coli ribosomal RNA rrnG operon (Albrechtsen et al., 1991)
   4468..4539    +  misc_feature   3' β-globin insulator: insulator downstream of the human β-globin locus (Farrell et al., 2002)
   4765..5353    -  rep_origin     ori: high-copy-number ColE1/pMB1/pBR322/pUC origin of replication
   5525..5589    -  CDS            bla(M) (fragment): β-lactamase lacking the signal sequence; bla(M); allows cytosolic expression of β-lactamase
   5853..7062    +  promoter       UbC promoter: human ubiquitin C promoter
   7066..7663    +  CDS            PuroR (fragment): puromycin N-acetyltransferase; pac from Streptomyces; confers resistance to puromycin
   7692..7740    +  polyA_signal   poly(A) signal: synthetic polyadenylation signal
   8006..8866    +  CDS            AmpR: β-lactamase; bla; confers resistance to ampicillin, carbenicillin, and related antibiotics
   8879..9015    +  terminator     rrnG terminator: transcription terminator from the E. coli ribosomal RNA rrnG operon (Albrechtsen et al., 1991)
   9167..9238    +  misc_feature   5' β-globin insulator: insulator upstream of the human β-globin locus (Farrell et al., 2002)
   9243..9289    -  terminator     T7 terminator: transcription terminator for bacteriophage T7 RNA polymerase
   9307..9355    -  polyA_signal   poly(A) signal: synthetic polyadenylation signal
   9436..9739    +  enhancer       CMV enhancer: human cytomegalovirus immediate early enhancer
   9812..9829    -  promoter       CMV promoter (fragment): human cytomegalovirus (CMV) immediate early promoter
   9892..9943    +  promoter       CMVd2 promoter: truncated human cytomegalovirus (CMV) immediate early promoter that yields moderately reduced expression relative to the full-length promoter
