[The description below was written by a language model from this plasmid's Addgene catalogue record and pLannotate feature annotations shown in this document.]
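Description:
pGBW-m4252786 is a mammalian expression plasmid carrying the wild-type SARS-CoV-2 spike (S) surface glycoprotein in a pTwist_CMV_Puro_6 backbone from which an AarI site was removed. It is propagated in E. coli as a high-copy plasmid through a ColE1/pUC-type origin and selected with ampicillin via a full-length β-lactamase gene. The full sequence record is about 10 kb, consistent with a roughly 6.1 kb backbone plus a 3.8 kb insert.

The spike coding sequence is driven by the human cytomegalovirus immediate-early enhancer and promoter. The automated annotation detects the enhancer together with short or truncated CMV promoter matches just upstream of the open reading frame. According to the catalogue entry, the backbone supplies a C-terminal tag consisting of a TEV protease cleavage site followed by a calmodulin-binding peptide (CBP). The feature table picks up only a short CBP fragment immediately after the spike ORF and does not annotate the TEV site. CBP binds calmodulin in the presence of calcium, so such a tag could support affinity capture with later removal by TEV cleavage. An SV40 polyadenylation signal is annotated downstream of the cassette, though on the opposite strand.

A separate cassette places puromycin N-acetyltransferase under the human ubiquitin C promoter with a synthetic poly(A) signal, allowing puromycin selection of transfected mammalian cells. β-globin insulator elements, T7 and rrnG terminators and an additional synthetic poly(A) signal flank the expression units, presumably to limit transcriptional read-through between them. The stated purpose is expression of spike protein in mammalian cells; more specific applications are not recorded.
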