Addgene plasmid #153569: pGBW-m4252786
Purpose: Mammalian expression plasmid for SARS-CoV-2 S (surface glycoprotein)
Depositing lab: Ginkgo Bioworks & Benjie Chen. Depositing organization: Ginkgo Bioworks.
Backbone
  Vector backbone: pTwist_CMV_Puro_6 with AarI site removed
  Backbone size w/o insert (bp): 6080
  Vector type: Mammalian Expression
  Selectable markers: Puromycin
Growth in bacteria
  Bacterial resistance: Ampicillin, 100 μg/mL
  Growth temperature: 37°C
  Growth strain: DH5alpha
  Copy number: High Copy
Gene/Insert
  Gene/Insert name: SARS-CoV-2 S (surface glycoprotein) (alt names: Spike protein; S protein)
  Species: Severe acute respiratory syndrome coronavirus 2
  Insert size (bp): 3815
  Mutation: wt
  Entrez Gene: S (a.k.a. GU280_gp02, spike glycoprotein)
  Promoter: CMV
  Tag / fusion protein: Cleavable TEV;CBP (C terminal on backbone)
  Cloning method: Unknown
Resource information
  A portion of this plasmid was derived from a plasmid made by: GinkgoBioworks
Depositor comments: NCBI reference sequence: 43740568
How to cite: pGBW-m4252786 was a gift from Ginkgo Bioworks & Benjie Chen (Addgene plasmid # 153569 ; http://n2t.net/addgene:153569 ; RRID:Addgene_153569)
